LOCUS       pDonor-tBFP-NLS-Neo 4761 bp DNA circular UNA 02-SEP-2016
DEFINITION  Concatenation of 2 sequences (Circularized).
ACCESSION   urn:local:.:1451286303211.50
VERSION
KEYWORDS    .
SOURCE
  ORGANISM  .
FEATURES             Location/Qualifiers
     misc_feature    606..>1314
                     /note="Geneious type: Blue FP"
     misc_feature    896
                     /note="Geneious type: Editing History Replacement"
     misc_feature    600..605
                     /note="Geneious type: Kozak"
     misc_feature    2638..3426
                     /note="Geneious type: Marker"
                     /gene="NTP_II marker"
     misc_feature    606..1418
                     /note="Geneious type: ORF"
     misc_feature    4736..4738
                     /note="Geneious type: PAM"
     misc_feature    2261..2497
                     /note="Geneious type: Regulatory_Seq"
                     /gene="SV40ER reg"
     misc_feature    4714..4739
                     /note="Geneious type: Site"
     Terminator      3604..3873
                     /gene="TK_PA term"
     misc_feature    1125..1127
                     /note="Geneious type: mutation"
     misc_feature    1315..1318
                     /note="Geneious type: ligation"
     misc_feature    1399..1402
                     /note="Geneious type: ligation"
     primer_bind     1198..1217
     primer_bind     4566..4585
     misc_feature    complement(644..668)
                     /note="Geneious type: primer_bind_reverse"
     misc_feature    complement(1493..1513)
                     /note="Geneious type: primer_bind_reverse"
     Promoter        7..588
                     /gene="CMV prom"
     Promoter        2284..2552
                     /gene="SV40 prom"
     Promoter        2172..2200
                     /gene="amp prom"
     Rep_Origin      4021..4640
                     /gene="pBR322 origin"
     Rep_Origin      1787..2093
                     /gene="f1 origin"
     Rep_Origin      2451..2528
                     /gene="SV40 origin"
     misc_feature    1326..1349
                     /note="Geneious type: Sorting signal"
     misc_feature    1350..1373
                     /note="Geneious type: Sorting signal"
     misc_feature    1374..1397
                     /note="Geneious type: Sorting signal"
     misc_feature    1403..1398
                     /note="Geneious type: Concatenated sequence"
     misc_feature    <1399..1315
                     /note="Geneious type: Concatenated sequence"
     misc_feature    1319..>1398
                     /note="Geneious type: Concatenated sequence"
     misc_feature    2531..2543
                     /note="Geneious type: restriction site"
     misc_feature    complement(4720..4725)
                     /note="Geneious type: restriction site"
     misc_feature    4728..4733
                     /note="Geneious type: restriction site"
     misc_feature    1179..1184
                     /note="Geneious type: restriction site"
     misc_feature    2602..2607
                     /note="Geneious type: restriction site"
     misc_feature    1398..1403
                     /note="Geneious type: restriction site"
     misc_feature    232..237
                     /note="Geneious type: restriction site"
     misc_feature    1410..1415
                     /note="Geneious type: restriction site"
     misc_feature    1524..1529
                     /note="Geneious type: restriction site"
     misc_feature    1318..1323
                     /note="Geneious type: restriction site"
     misc_feature    1314..1319
                     /note="Geneious type: restriction site"
     misc_feature    1296..1301
                     /note="Geneious type: restriction site"
ORIGIN
        1 tagttataat agtaatcaat tacggggtca ttagttcata gcccatatat ggagttccgc
       61 gttacataac ttacggtaaa tggcccgcct ggctgaccgc ccaacgaccc ccgcccattg
      121 acgtcaataa tgacgtatgt tcccatagta acgccaatag ggactttcca ttgacgtcaa
      181 tgggtggagt atttacggta aactgcccac ttggcagtac atcaagtgta tcatatgcca
      241 agtacgcccc ctattgacgt caatgacggt aaatggcccg cctggcatta tgcccagtac
      301 atgaccttat gggactttcc tacttggcag tacatctacg tattagtcat cgctattacc
      361 atggtgatgc ggttttggca gtacatcaat gggcgtggat agcggtttga ctcacgggga
      421 tttccaagtc tccaccccat tgacgtcaat gggagtttgt tttggcacca aaatcaacgg
      481 gactttccaa aatgtcgtaa caactccgcc ccattgacgc aaatgggcgg taggcgtgta
      541 cggtgggagg tctatataag cagagctggt ttagtgaacc gtcagatccg ctagcggtcg
      601 ccaccatgag cgagctgatt aaggagaaca tgcacatgaa gctgtacatg gagggcaccg
      661 tggacaacca tcacttcaag tgcacatccg agggcgaagg caagccctac gagggcaccc
      721 agaccatgag aatcaaggtg gtcgagggcg gccctctccc cttcgccttc gacatcctgg
      781 ctactagctt cctctacggc agcaagacct tcatcaacca cacccagggc atccccgact
      841 tcttcaagca gtccttccct gagggcttca catgggagag agtcaccaca tacgaggacg
      901 ggggcgtgct gaccgctacc caggacacca gcctccagga cggctgcctc atctacaacg
      961 tcaagatcag aggggtgaac ttcacatcca acggccctgt gatgcagaag aaaacactcg
     1021 gctgggaggc cttcaccgag acgctgtacc ccgctgacgg cggcctggaa ggcagaaacg
     1081 acatggccct gaagctcgtg ggcgggagcc atctgatcgc aaacgccaag accacatata
     1141 gatccaagaa acccgctaag aacctcaaga tgcctggcgt ctactatgtg gactacagac
     1201 tggaaagaat caaggaggcc aacaacgaga cctacgtcga gcagcacgag gtggcagtgg
     1261 ccagatactg cgacctccct agcaaactgg ggcacaagct taattccgga ctcagatctc
     1321 gagctgatcc aaaaaagaag agaaaggtag atccaaaaaa gaagagaaag gtagatccaa
     1381 aaaagaagag aaaggtagga tccaccggat ctagataact gatcataatc agccatacca
     1441 catttgtaga ggttttactt gctttaaaaa acctcccaca cctccccctg aacctgaaac
     1501 ataaaatgaa tgcaattgtt gttgttaact tgtttattgc agcttataat ggttacaaat
     1561 aaagcaatag catcacaaat ttcacaaata aagcattttt ttcactgcat tctagttgtg
     1621 gtttgtccaa actcatcaat gtatcttaac gcgtaaattg taagcgttaa tattttgtta
     1681 aaattcgcgt taaatttttg ttaaatcagc tcatttttta accaataggc cgaaatcggc
     1741 aaaatccctt ataaatcaaa agaatagacc gagatagggt nnnnnnnnnn nnnnnnnnnn
     1801 nnnnnnnnnn nnnnnnnaaa gaacgtggac tccaacgtca aaggnnnnnn nnnnnnnnnn
     1861 nnnnnnnnnn nnnnnnnnnn nnnnnnnnnn nnntnnnnnn nnnnnnnnnn nnnnnnnnnn
     1921 nnnnnnnnnn nnnnnnnnnn nnnnnnnnnn nnnnnnnnnn nnnnnnnnnn nnnnnnnnnn
     1981 nnnnngnnnn nnnnnnnnnn nnnnnnnnnn nnnnnnnnnn nnnnnnnnnn nnnnnnnnnn
     2041 nnnnnnnnnn nnnnnnnnnn nnnnnnnnnn nnnnnnnnnn nnnnnnnnnn nnnnnnnnnn
     2101 nnnnnnnnnn caggtggcac ttttcgggga aatgtgcgcg gaacccctat ttgtttattt
     2161 ttctaaatac attcaaatat gtatccgctc atgagacaat aaccctgata aatgcttcaa
     2221 taatattgaa aaaggaagag tcctgaggcg gaaagaacca gctgtggaat gtgtgtcagt
     2281 tagggtgtgg aaagtcccca ggctccccag caggcagaag tatgcaaagc atgcatctca
     2341 attagtcagc aaccaggtgt ggaaagtccc caggctcccc agcaggcaga agtatgcaaa
     2401 gcatgcatct caattagtca gcaaccatag tcccgcccct aactccgccc atcccgcccc
     2461 taactccgcc cagttccgcc cattctccgc cccatggctg actaattttt tttatttatg
     2521 cagaggccga ggccgcctcg gcctctgagc tattccagaa gtagtgagga ggcttttttg
     2581 gaggcctagg cttttgcaaa gatcgatcaa gagacaggat gaggatcgtt tcgcatgatt
     2641 gaacaagatg gattgcacgc aggttctccg gccgcttggg tggagaggct attcggctat
     2701 gactgggcac aacagacaat cggctgctct gatgccgccg tgttccggct gtcagcgcag
     2761 gggcgcccgg ttctttttgt caagaccgac ctgtccggtg ccctgaatga actgcaagac
     2821 gaggcagcgc ggctatcgtg gctggccacg acgggcgttc cttgcgcagc tgtgctcgac
     2881 gttgtcactg aagcgggaag ggactggctg ctattgggcg aagtgccggg gcaggatctc
     2941 ctgtcatctc accttgctcc tgccgagaaa gtatccatca tggctgatgc aatgcggcgg
     3001 ctgcatacgc ttgatccggc tacctgccca ttcgaccacc aagcgaaaca tcgcatcgag
     3061 cgagcacgta ctcggatgga agccggtctt gtcgatcagg atgatctgga cgaagagcat
     3121 caggggctcg cgccagccga actgttcgcc aggctcaagg cgagcatgcc cgacggcgag
     3181 gatctcgtcg tgacccatgg cgatgcctgc ttgccgaata tcatggtgga aaatggccgc
     3241 ttttctggat tcatcgactg tggccggctg ggtgtggcgg accgctatca ggacatagcg
     3301 ttggctaccc gtgatattgc tgaagagctt ggcggcgaat gggctgaccg cttcctcgtg
     3361 ctttacggta tcgccgctcc cgattcgcag cgcatcgcct tctatcgcct tcttgacgag
     3421 ttcttctgag cgggactctg gggttcgaaa tgaccgacca agcgacgccc aacctgccat
     3481 cacgagattt cgattccacc gccgccttct atgaaaggtt gggcttcgga atcgttttcc
     3541 gggacgccgg ctggatgatc ctccagcgcg gggatctcat gctggagttc ttcgcccacc
     3601 ctagggggag gctaactgaa acacggaagg agacaatacc ggaaggaacc cgcgctatga
     3661 cggcaataaa aagacagaat aaaacgcacg gtgttgggtc gtttgttcat aaacgcgggg
     3721 ttcggtccca gggctggcac tctgtcgata ccccaccgag accccattgg ggccaatacg
     3781 cccgcgtttc ttccttttcc ccaccccacc ccccaagttc gggtgaaggc ccagggctcg
     3841 cagccaacgt cggggcggca ggccctgcca tagcctcagg ttactcatat atactttaga
     3901 ttgatttaaa acttcatttt taatttaaaa ggatctaggt gaagatcctt tttgataatc
     3961 tcatgaccaa aatcccttaa cgtgagtttt cgttccactg agcgtcagac cccgtagaaa
     4021 agatcaaagg atcttcttga gatccttttt ttctgcgcgt aatctgctgc ttgcaaacaa
     4081 aaaaaccacc gctaccagcg gtggtttgtt tgccggatca agagctacca actctttttc
     4141 cgaaggtaac tggcttcagc agagcgcaga taccaaatac tgtccttcta gtgtagccgt
     4201 agttaggcca ccacttcaag aactctgtag caccgcctac atacctcgct ctgctaatcc
     4261 tgttaccagt ggctgctgcc agtggcgata agtcgtgtct taccgggttg gactcaagac
     4321 gatagttacc ggataaggcg cagcggtcgg gctgaacggg gggttcgtgc acacagccca
     4381 gcttggagcg aacgacctac accgaactga gatacctaca gcgtgagcta tgagaaagcg
     4441 ccacgcttcc cgaagggaga aaggcggaca ggtatccggt aagcggcagg gtcggaacag
     4501 gagagcgcac gagggagctt ccagggggaa acgcctggta tctttatagt cctgtcgggt
     4561 ttcgccacct ctgacttgag cgtcgatttt tgtgatgctc gtcagggggg cggagcctat
     4621 ggaaaaacgc cagcaacgcg gcctttttac ggttcctggc cttttgctgg ccttttgctc
     4681 acatgttctt tcctgcgtta tcccctgatt ctgcaccggg tcttcgagaa gaccttggat
     4741 aaccgtatta ccgccatgca t
//
