>Addgene plasmid #80766 | pDonor-tBFP-NLS-Neo | addgene full sequence | sequence record 173610 | Addgene NGS Result
TAGTTATAATAGTAATCAATTACGGGGTCATTAGTTCATAGCCCATATATGGAGTTCCGCGTTACATAAC
TTACGGTAAATGGCCCGCCTGGCTGACCGCCCAACGACCCCCGCCCATTGACGTCAATAATGACGTATGT
TCCCATAGTAACGCCAATAGGGACTTTCCATTGACGTCAATGGGTGGAGTATTTACGGTAAACTGCCCAC
TTGGCAGTACATCAAGTGTATCATATGCCAAGTACGCCCCCTATTGACGTCAATGACGGTAAATGGCCCG
CCTGGCATTATGCCCAGTACATGACCTTATGGGACTTTCCTACTTGGCAGTACATCTACGTATTAGTCAT
CGCTATTACCATGGTGATGCGGTTTTGGCAGTACATCAATGGGCTTGGATAGCGGTTTGACTCACGGGGA
TTTCCAAGTCTCCACCCCATTGACGTCAATGGGAGTTTGTTTTGGCACCAAAATCAACGGGACTTTCCAA
AATGTCGTAACAACTCCGCCCCATTGACGCAAATGGGCGGTAGGCGTGTACGGTGGGAGGTCTATATAAG
CAGAGCTGGTTTAGTGAACCGTCAGATCCGCTAGCGGTCGCCACCATGAGCGAGCTGATTAAGGAGAACA
TGCACATGAAGCTGTACATGGAGGGCACCGTGGACAACCATCACTTCAAGTGCACATCCGAGGGCGAAGG
CAAGCCCTACGAGGGCACCCAGACCATGAGAATCAAGGTGGTCGAGGGCGGCCCTCTCCCCTTCGCCTTC
GACATCCTGGCTACTAGCTTCCTCTACGGCAGCAAGACCTTCATCAACCACACCCAGGGCATCCCCGACT
TCTTCAAGCAGTCCTTCCCTGAGGGCTTCACATGGGAGAGAGTCACCACATACGAGGACGGGGGCGTGCT
GACCGCTACCCAGGACACCAGCCTCCAGGACGGCTGCCTCATCTACAACGTCAAGATCAGAGGGGTGAAC
TTCACATCCAACGGCCCTGTGATGCAGAAGAAAACACTCGGCTGGGAGGCCTTCACCGAGACGCTGTACC
CCGCTGACGGCGGCCTGGAAGGCAGAAACGACATGGCCCTGAAGCTCGTGGGCGGGAGCCATCTGATCGC
AAACGCCAAGACCACATATAGATCCAAGAAACCCGCTAAGAACCTCAAGATGCCTGGCGTCTACTATGTG
GACTACAGACTGGAAAGAATCAAGGAGGCCAACAACGAGACCTACGTCGAGCAGCACGAGGTGGCAGTGG
CCAGATACTGCGACCTCCCTAGCAAACTGGGGCACAAGCTTAATTCCGGACTCAGATCTCGAGCTGATCC
AAAAAAGAAGAGAAAGGTAGATCCAAAAAAGAAGAGAAAGGTAGATCCAAAAAAGAAGAGAAAGGTAGGA
TCCACCGGATCTAGATAACTGATCATAATCAGCCATACCACATTTGTAGAGGTTTTACTTGCTTTAAAAA
ACCTCCCACACCTCCCCCTGAACCTGAAACATAAAATGAATGCAATTGTTGTTGTTAACTTGTTTATTGC
AGCTTATAATGGTTACAAATAAAGCAATAGCATCACAAATTTCACAAATAAAGCATTTTTTTCACTGCAT
TCTAGTTGTGGTTTGTCCAAACTCATCAATGTATCTTAACGCGTAAATTGTAAGCGTTAATATTTTGTTA
AAATTCGCGTTAAATTTTTGTTAAATCAGCTCATTTTTTAACCAATAGGCCGAAATCGGCAAAATCCCTT
ATAAATCAAAAGAATAGACCGAGATAGGGT
[37 nt withheld, positions 1781-1817]
AAAGAACGTGGACTCCAACGTCAAAGG
[49 nt withheld, positions 1845-1893]
T
[91 nt withheld, positions 1895-1985]
G
[124 nt withheld, positions 1987-2110]
CAGGTGGCACTTTTCGGGGAAATGTGCGCGGAACCCCTATTTGTTTATTTTTCTAAATACATTCAAATAT
GTATCCGCTCATGAGACAATAACCCTGATAAATGCTTCAATAATATTGAAAAAGGAAGAGTCCTGAGGCG
GAAAGAACCAGCTGTGGAATGTGTGTCAGTTAGGGTGTGGAAAGTCCCCAGGCTCCCCAGCAGGCAGAAG
TATGCAAAGCATGCATCTCAATTAGTCAGCAACCAGGTGTGGAAAGTCCCCAGGCTCCCCAGCAGGCAGA
AGTATGCAAAGCATGCATCTCAATTAGTCAGCAACCATAGTCCCGCCCCTAACTCCGCCCATCCCGCCCC
TAACTCCGCCCAGTTCCGCCCATTCTCCGCCCCATGGCTGACTAATTTTTTTTATTTATGCAGAGGCCGA
GGCCGCCTCGGCCTCTGAGCTATTCCAGAAGTAGTGAGGAGGCTTTTTTGGAGGCCTAGGCTTTTGCAAA
GATCGATCAAGAGACAGGATGAGGATCGTTTCGCATGATTGAACAAGATGGATTGCACGCAGGTTCTCCG
GCCGCTTGGGTGGAGAGGCTATTCGGCTATGACTGGGCACAACAGACAATCGGCTGCTCTGATGCCGCCG
TGTTCCGGCTGTCAGCGCAGGGGCGCCCGGTTCTTTTTGTCAAGACCGACCTGTCCGGTGCCCTGAATGA
ACTGCAAGACGAGGCAGCGCGGCTATCGTGGCTGGCCACGACGGGCGTTCCTTGCGCAGCTGTGCTCGAC
GTTGTCACTGAAGCGGGAAGGGACTGGCTGCTATTGGGCGAAGTGCCGGGGCAGGATCTCCTGTCATCTC
ACCTTGCTCCTGCCGAGAAAGTATCCATCATGGCTGATGCAATGCGGCGGCTGCATACGCTTGATCCGGC
TACCTGCCCATTCGACCACCAAGCGAAACATCGCATCGAGCGAGCACGTACTCGGATGGAAGCCGGTCTT
GTCGATCAGGATGATCTGGACGAAGAGCATCAGGGGCTCGCGCCAGCCGAACTGTTCGCCAGGCTCAAGG
CGAGCATGCCCGACGGCGAGGATCTCGTCGTGACCCATGGCGATGCCTGCTTGCCGAATATCATGGTGGA
AAATGGCCGCTTTTCTGGATTCATCGACTGTGGCCGGCTGGGTGTGGCGGACCGCTATCAGGACATAGCG
TTGGCTACCCGTGATATTGCTGAAGAGCTTGGCGGCGAATGGGCTGACCGCTTCCTCGTGCTTTACGGTA
TCGCCGCTCCCGATTCGCAGCGCATCGCCTTCTATCGCCTTCTTGACGAGTTCTTCTGAGCGGGACTCTG
GGGTTCGAAATGACCGACCAAGCGACGCCCAACCTGCCATCACGAGATTTCGATTCCACCGCCGCCTTCT
ATGAAAGGTTGGGCTTCGGAATCGTTTTCCGGGACGCCGGCTGGATGATCCTCCAGCGCGGGGATCTCAT
GCTGGAGTTCTTCGCCCACCCTAGGGGGAGGCTAACTGAAACACGGAAGGAGACAATACCGGAAGGAACC
CGCGCTATGACGGCAATAAAAAGACAGAATAAAACGCACGGTGTTGGGTCGTTTGTTCATAAACGCGGGG
TTCGGTCCCAGGGCTGGCACTCTGTCGATACCCCACCGAGACCCCATTGGGGCCAATACGCCCGCGTTTC
TTCCTTTTCCCCACCCCACCCCCCAAGTTCGGGTGAAGGCCCAGGGCTCGCAGCCAACGTCGGGGCGGCA
GGCCCTGCCATAGCCTCAGGTTACTCATATATACTTTAGATTGATTTAAAACTTCATTTTTAATTTAAAA
GGATCTAGGTGAAGATCCTTTTTGATAATCTCATGACCAAAATCCCTTAACGTGAGTTTTCGTTCCACTG
AGCGTCAGACCCCGTAGAAAAGATCAAAGGATCTTCTTGAGATCCTTTTTTTCTGCGCGTAATCTGCTGC
TTGCAAACAAAAAAACCACCGCTACCAGCGGTGGTTTGTTTGCCGGATCAAGAGCTACCAACTCTTTTTC
CGAAGGTAACTGGCTTCAGCAGAGCGCAGATACCAAATACTGTTCTTCTAGTGTAGCCGTAGTTAGGCCA
CCACTTCAAGAACTCTGTAGCACCGCCTACATACCTCGCTCTGCTAATCCTGTTACCAGTGGCTGCTGCC
AGTGGCGATAAGTCGTGTCTTACCGGGTTGGACTCAAGACGATAGTTACCGGATAAGGCGCAGCGGTCGG
GCTGAACGGGGGGTTCGTGCACACAGCCCAGCTTGGAGCGAACGACCTACACCGAACTGAGATACCTACA
GCGTGAGCTATGAGAAAGCGCCACGCTTCCCGAAGGGAGAAAGGCGGACAGGTATCCGGTAAGCGGCAGG
GTCGGAACAGGAGAGCGCACGAGGGAGCTTCCAGGGGGAAACGCCTGGTATCTTTATAGTCCTGTCGGGT
TTCGCCACCTCTGACTTGAGCGTCGATTTTTGTGATGCTCGTCAGGGGGGCGGAGCCTATGGAAAAACGC
CAGCAACGCGGCCTTTTTACGGTTCCTGGCCTTTTGCTGGCCTTTTGCTCACATGTTCTTTCCTGCGTTA
TCCCCTGATTCTGCACCGGGTCTTCGAGAAGACCTTGGATAACCGTATTACCGCCATGCAT
Features (pLannotate 1.2.2; 18 found; start..end, strand, type, name):
     60..363     +  enhancer       CMV enhancer: human cytomegalovirus immediate early enhancer
    436..453     -  promoter       CMV promoter (fragment): human cytomegalovirus (CMV) immediate early promoter
    516..567     +  promoter       CMVd2 promoter: truncated human cytomegalovirus (CMV) immediate early promoter that yields moderately reduced expression relative to the full-length promoter
    606..1304    +  CDS            TagBFP: TagBFP is a basic (constitutively fluorescent) blue fluorescent protein published in 2008, derived from Entacmaea quadricolor. It is reported to be a very rapidly-maturing monomer with very low acid sensitivity.
   1305..1325    +  misc_feature   MCS (fragment): multiple cloning site
   1329..1349    +  CDS            SV40 NLS: nuclear localization signal of SV40 (simian virus 40) large T antigen
   1353..1373    +  CDS            SV40 NLS: nuclear localization signal of SV40 (simian virus 40) large T antigen
   1377..1397    +  CDS            SV40 NLS: nuclear localization signal of SV40 (simian virus 40) large T antigen
   1420..1504    +  CDS            large T antigen (fragment): large T antigen from SV40 (simian virus 40)
   1527..1648    +  polyA_signal   SV40 poly(A) signal: SV40 polyadenylation signal
   1682..2110    -  rep_origin     f1 ori (sequence partly withheld): f1 bacteriophage origin of replication; arrow indicates direction of (+) strand synthesis
   2137..2241    +  promoter       AmpR promoter: bla
   2243..2600    +  promoter       SV40 promoter: SV40 enhancer and early promoter
   2635..3429    +  CDS            NeoR/KanR: aminoglycoside phosphotransferase from Tn5; aph(3')-II (or nptII); confers resistance to neomycin, kanamycin, and G418 (Geneticin®)
   3450..3602    +  CDS            ble (fragment): BLE_KLEPN - Experimental evidence at protein level: Swiss-Prot protein existence level 1. Binding protein with a strong affinity to the bleomycin family of antibiotics. Binds to CL990; an antimitotic-antibiotic compound. From Klebsiella pneumoniae.
   3661..3708    +  polyA_signal   HSV TK poly(A) signal: herpes simplex virus thymidine kinase polyadenylation signal (Cole and Stacy, 1985)
   3799..3815    -  polyA_signal   bGH poly(A) signal (fragment): bovine growth hormone polyadenylation signal
   4037..4625    +  rep_origin     ori: high-copy-number ColE1/pMB1/pBR322/pUC origin of replication
