[The description below was written by a language model from this plasmid's Addgene catalogue record, the feature table of its GenBank file and pLannotate feature annotations shown in this document.]
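Description:
pDonor-tBFP-NLS-Neo is an empty, customizable donor plasmid for a CRISPR/Cas9-mediated homology-independent knock-in system, built on the Evrogen pTagBFP-C mammalian expression backbone (about 4.76 kb). It is maintained in E. coli at high copy through a ColE1/pBR322-type origin and also carries an f1 phage origin. A single Tn5 aminoglycoside phosphotransferase gene (NeoR/KanR) serves both hosts. A bacterial bla-type promoter drives it for kanamycin selection, and the SV40 enhancer/early promoter, which includes the SV40 origin, drives it for G418 selection in mammalian cells. The HSV TK polyadenylation signal terminates this cassette.

The reporter unit consists of the CMV immediate-early enhancer/promoter, a Kozak sequence, and a blue fluorescent protein ORF fused at its C-terminus to three tandem SV40 large T antigen nuclear localization signals, followed by the SV40 poly(A) signal. The catalogue names the fusion TagBFP2-3×NLS, whereas automated annotation calls the protein TagBFP; the GenBank record marks a mutation and an editing replacement within the coding region. The triple NLS concentrates the blue signal in the nucleus, which makes transfected or integrated cells easy to identify.

Just upstream of the CMV promoter, close to the circular junction of the map, lies an annotated site containing a pair of oppositely oriented restriction sites and a PAM. This matches the BbsI/BpiI cloning sites described in the record. Users insert their genomic target sequence there so that Cas9, guided by the same sgRNA, can cut both the donor and the chromosomal locus. The linearized donor can then be captured at the genomic break without homology arms, disrupting the gene while marking cells with nuclear BFP and G418 resistance. The associated publication applied this strategy to the targeted disruption of cilia-related genes.
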