Addgene plasmid #80766: pDonor-tBFP-NLS-Neo
Purpose: (Empty Backbone) Customizable donor vector for CRISPR/Cas9-mediated homology-independent knock-in system.
Depositing lab: Kazuhisa Nakayama. Depositing organization: Kyoto University, Graduate School of Pharmaceutical Sciences. Publication: Practical method for targeted disruption of cilia-related genes by using CRISPR/Cas9-mediated homology-independent knock-in system. Katoh Y, Michisaka S, Nozaki S, Funabashi T, Hirano T, Takei R, Nakayama K. Mol Biol Cell. 2017 Feb 8. pii: mbc.E17-01-0051. doi: 10.1091/mbc.E17-01-0051. PubMed 28179459.
Backbone
  Vector backbone: pTagBFP-C
  Backbone manufacturer: Evrogen
  Backbone size (bp): 4700
  Modifications to backbone: A triplicated nuclear localization signal (NLS) was fused to tBFP. Cleavage sites for the restriction enzyme BbsI/BpiI were added on upstream of the cytomegalovirus promoter to enable insertion of the target DNA sequence.
  Vector type: Mammalian Expression, CRISPR
  Selectable markers: Neomycin (select with G418)
  Tag / fusion protein: TagBFP2-3×NLS
Growth in bacteria
  Bacterial resistance: Kanamycin, 50 μg/mL
  Growth temperature: 37°C
  Growth strain: DH5alpha
  Copy number: High Copy
Terms and licenses: Academic/Nonprofit Terms; Industry Terms: Not Available to Industry
How to cite: pDonor-tBFP-NLS-Neo was a gift from Kazuhisa Nakayama (Addgene plasmid # 80766 ; http://n2t.net/addgene:80766 ; RRID:Addgene_80766)
